Addgene plasmid #248793: pCMV-SNAP-Rab6a
Purpose: Expresses SNAP-Rab6a (WT) in mammalian cells. Generated from Addgene #46781 plasmid.
Depositing lab: Michael Robichaux. Depositing organization: West Virginia University and School of Medicine. Publication: Super-resolution microscopy reveals a Rab6a-dependent trafficking hub for rhodopsin at the mammalian rod photoreceptor Golgi. Hekmatara M, Thompson SL, Haggerty KN, Hagen S, Brothers BA, Daniels B, Luxardi G, Moshiri A, Deng WT, Robichaux MA. bioRxiv [Preprint]. 2025 Sep 25:2025.09.24.678292. doi: 10.1101/2025.09.24.678292. PubMed 41040232.
Backbone
  Vector backbone: pCMV-intron myc
  Backbone size w/o insert (bp): 3800
  Total vector size (bp): 4900
  Vector type: Mammalian Expression
  Selectable markers: Neomycin (select with G418)
Growth in bacteria
  Bacterial resistance: Ampicillin, 100 μg/mL
  Growth temperature: 37°C
  Growth strain: DH5alpha
  Copy number: Unknown
Gene/Insert
  Gene/Insert name: Rab6a
  Species: H. sapiens (human)
  Entrez Gene: RAB6A (a.k.a. RAB6)
  Tag / fusion protein: SNAPf (N terminal on insert)
Resource information
  A portion of this plasmid was derived from a plasmid made by: To generate the SNAP-Rab6a-WT plasmid, we replaced the N-terminal myc tag sequences in the PCMV-intron myc Rab6WT (Addgene #46781) with the SNAPf sequence from the SNAP-Sec61B plasmid (Addgene #5520S) using HiFi DNA Assembly cloning.
Terms and licenses: Academic/Nonprofit Terms; Industry Terms: Not Available to Industry
How to cite: pCMV-SNAP-Rab6a was a gift from Michael Robichaux (Addgene plasmid # 248793 ; http://n2t.net/addgene:248793 ; RRID:Addgene_248793)
