[The description below was written by a language model from this plasmid's Addgene catalogue record and pLannotate feature annotations shown in this document.]
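Description:
pCMV-SNAP-Rab6a is a mammalian expression plasmid built on the pCMV-intron myc backbone that produces wild-type human RAB6A fused at its N terminus to the fast-reacting SNAPf tag. It was made from an earlier myc-tagged Rab6 wild-type plasmid by swapping the N-terminal myc tag for a SNAPf coding sequence taken from a SNAP-Sec61B construct, using HiFi assembly. In bacteria it replicates from a high-copy ColE1/pUC-type origin and is selected with ampicillin through the β-lactamase gene. An f1 origin is also present. For mammalian cells, an SV40 early promoter drives a neomycin phosphotransferase cassette ending in the SV40 poly(A) signal, which allows G418 selection of stable transfectants.

The expression unit consists of a partial CMV enhancer and the CMV immediate-early promoter, followed by a chimeric β-globin/immunoglobulin intron that typically improves transcript processing and expression. The SNAP-tag and RAB6A open reading frames come next, followed by the bovine growth hormone polyadenylation signal. T7 and SP6 promoters flank the insert. The SNAP-tag reacts covalently with benzylguanine-conjugated dyes, so the Golgi-associated trafficking GTPase Rab6a can be labelled with bright organic fluorophores. That property fits the associated study, which used super-resolution microscopy to examine Rab6a-dependent rhodopsin trafficking at the rod photoreceptor Golgi.

The catalogue lists a total size of about 4.9 kb, whereas the sequenced full-plasmid record used for the annotation is 6,583 nt. The sequenced length is probably the more reliable of the two figures.
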