Features (pLannotate 1.2.2; 21 found; start..end, strand, type, name):
     40..264     +  polyA_signal   bGH poly(A) signal: bovine growth hormone polyadenylation signal
    268..289     +  promoter       SV40 promoter (fragment): SV40 enhancer and early promoter
    310..738     +  rep_origin     f1 ori (sequence partly withheld): f1 bacteriophage origin of replication; arrow indicates direction of (+) strand synthesis
    752..1081    +  promoter       SV40 promoter: SV40 enhancer and early promoter
   1148..1939    +  CDS            neo: KKA2_KLEPN - Also known as kan, nptII. Experimental evidence at protein level: Swiss-Prot protein existence level 1. Resistance to kanamycin, neomycin, paromomycin, ribostamycin, butirosin and gentamicin B. From Klebsiella pneumoniae.
   1963..2121    +  CDS            ble (fragment): BLE_KLEPN - Experimental evidence at protein level: Swiss-Prot protein existence level 1. Binding protein with a strong affinity to the bleomycin family of antibiotics. Binds to CL990; an antimitotic-antibiotic compound. From Klebsiella pneumoniae.
   2116..2237    +  polyA_signal   SV40 poly(A) signal: SV40 polyadenylation signal
   2310..2326    -  protein_bind   lac operator: The lac repressor binds to the lac operator to inhibit transcription in E. coli. This inhibition can be relieved by adding lactose or isopropyl-β-D-thiogalactopyranoside (IPTG). lac repressor encoded by lacI
   2334..2364    -  promoter       lac promoter: promoter for the E. coli lac operon
   2379..2400    -  protein_bind   CAP binding site: CAP binding activates transcription in the presence of cAMP. E. coli catabolite activator protein
   2413..2505    -  CDS            lacI (fragment): lac repressor; lacI; The lac repressor binds to the lac operator to inhibit transcription in E. coli. This inhibition can be relieved by adding lactose or isopropyl-β-D-thiogalactopyranoside (IPTG).
   2688..3276    -  rep_origin     ori: high-copy-number ColE1/pMB1/pBR322/pUC origin of replication
   3447..4307    -  CDS            AmpR: β-lactamase; bla; confers resistance to ampicillin, carbenicillin, and related antibiotics
   4308..4412    -  promoter       AmpR promoter: bla
   4687..4784    +  enhancer       CMV enhancer (fragment): human cytomegalovirus immediate early enhancer; contains an 18-bp deletion relative to the standard CMV enhancer
   4785..4996    +  promoter       CMV promoter: human cytomegalovirus (CMV) immediate early promoter
   5157..5289    +  intron         chimeric intron: chimera between introns from human β-globin and immunoglobulin heavy chain genes
   5334..5352    +  promoter       T7 promoter: promoter for bacteriophage T7 RNA polymerase
   5364..5909    +  CDS            SNAP-tag®: human O6-alkylguanine-DNA-alkyltransferase variant that forms covalent bonds with benzylguanine derivatives fast-reacting variant, optimized for mammalian expression
   5925..6548    +  CDS            RAB6A: RAB6A_HUMAN - Also known as RAB6. Experimental evidence at protein level: Swiss-Prot protein existence level 1. Protein transport. Regulator of membrane traffic from the Golgi apparatus towards the endoplasmic reticulum (ER). Has a low GTPase activity. Involved in COPI-independent retrograde transport from the Golgi to the ER (PubMed:25962623). From Homo sapiens (Human).
   6579..14      -  promoter       SP6 promoter (across the origin): promoter for bacteriophage SP6 RNA polymerase
>Addgene plasmid #248793 | pCMV-SNAP-Rab6a | addgene full sequence | sequence record 495312 | Addgene NGS Result
AGTGTCACCTAAATGCTAGAGCTCGCTGATCAGCCTCGACTGTGCCTTCTAGTTGCCAGCCATCTGTTGT
TTGCCCCTCCCCCGTGCCTTCCTTGACCCTGGAAGGTGCCACTCCCACTGTCCTTTCCTAATAAAATGAG
GAAATTGCATCGCATTGTCTGAGTAGGTGTCATTCTATTCTGGGGGGTGGGGTGGGGCAGGACAGCAAGG
GGGAGGATTGGGAAGACAATAGCAGGCATGCTGGGGATGCGGTGGGCTCTATGGCTTCTGAGGCGGAAAG
AACCAGCTGGGGCTCTAGGGGGTATCCCC
[124 nt withheld, positions 310-433]
C
[91 nt withheld, positions 435-525]
A
[49 nt withheld, positions 527-575]
CCTTTGACGTTGGAGTCCACGTTCTTT
[37 nt withheld, positions 603-639]
ACCCTATCTCGGTCTATTCTTTTGATTTATAAGGGATTTTGCCGATTTCGGCCTATTGGTTAAAAAATGA
GCTGATTTAACAAAAATTTAACGCGAATTAATTCTGTGGAATGTGTGTCAGTTAGGGTGTGGAAAGTCCC
CAGGCTCCCCAGCAGGCAGAAGTATGCAAAGCATGCATCTCAATTAGTCAGCAACCAGGTGTGGAAAGTC
CCCAGGCTCCCCAGCAGGCAGAAGTATGCAAAGCATGCATCTCAATTAGTCAGCAACCATAGTCCCGCCC
CTAACTCCGCCCATCCCGCCCCTAACTCCGCCCAGTTCCGCCCATTCTCCGCCCCATGGCTGACTAATTT
TTTTTATTTATGCAGAGGCCGAGGCCGCCTCTGCCTCTGAGCTATTCCAGAAGTAGTGAGGAGGCTTTTT
TGGAGGCCTAGGCTTTTGCAAAAAGCTCCCGGGAGCTTGTATATCCATTTTCGGATCTGATCAAGAGACA
GGATGAGGATCGTTTCGCATGATTGAACAAGATGGATTGCACGCAGGTTCTCCGGCCGCTTGGGTGGAGA
GGCTATTCGGCTATGACTGGGCACAACAGACAATCGGCTGCTCTGATGCCGCCGTGTTCCGGCTGTCAGC
GCAGGGGCGCCCGGTTCTTTTTGTCAAGACCGACCTGTCCGGTGCCCTGAATGAACTGCAGGACGAGGCA
GCGCGGCTATCGTGGCTGGCCACGACGGGCGTTCCTTGCGCAGCTGTGCTCGACGTTGTCACTGAAGCGG
GAAGGGACTGGCTGCTATTGGGCGAAGTGCCGGGGCAGGATCTCCTGTCATCTCACCTTGCTCCTGCCGA
GAAAGTATCCATCATGGCTGATGCAATGCGGCGGCTGCATACGCTTGATCCGGCTACCTGCCCATTCGAC
CACCAAGCGAAACATCGCATCGAGCGAGCACGTACTCGGATGGAAGCCGGTCTTGTCGATCAGGATGATC
TGGACGAAGAGCATCAGGGGCTCGCGCCAGCCGAACTGTTCGCCAGGCTCAAGGCGCGCATGCCCGACGG
CGAGGATCTCGTCGTGACCCATGGCGATGCCTGCTTGCCGAATATCATGGTGGAAAATGGCCGCTTTTCT
GGATTCATCGACTGTGGCCGGCTGGGTGTGGCGGACCGCTATCAGGACATAGCGTTGGCTACCCGTGATA
TTGCTGAAGAGCTTGGCGGCGAATGGGCTGACCGCTTCCTCGTGCTTTACGGTATCGCCGCTCCCGATTC
GCAGCGCATCGCCTTCTATCGCCTTCTTGACGAGTTCTTCTGAGCGGGACTCTGGGGTTCGAAATGACCG
ACCAAGCGACGCCCAACCTGCCATCACGAGATTTCGATTCCACCGCCGCCTTCTATGAAAGGTTGGGCTT
CGGAATCGTTTTCCGGGACGCCGGCTGGATGATCCTCCAGCGCGGGGATCTCATGCTGGAGTTCTTCGCC
CACCCCAACTTGTTTATTGCAGCTTATAATGGTTACAAATAAAGCAATAGCATCACAAATTTCACAAATA
AAGCATTTTTTTCACTGCATTCTAGTTGTGGTTTGTCCAAACTCATCAATGTATCTTATCATGTCTGTAT
ACCGTCGACCTCTAGCTAGAGCTTGGCGTAATCATGGTCATAGCTGTTTCCTGTGTGAAATTGTTATCCG
CTCACAATTCCACACAACATACGAGCCGGAAGCATAAAGTGTAAAGCCTGGGGTGCCTAATGAGTGAGCT
AACTCACATTAATTGCGTTGCGCTCACTGCCCGCTTTCCAGTCGGGAAACCTGTCGTGCCAGCTGCATTA
ATGAATCGGCCAACGCGCGGGGAGAGGCGGTTTGCGTATTGGGCGCTCTTCCGCTTCCTCGCTCACTGAC
TCGCTGCGCTCGGTCGTTCGGCTGCGGCGAGCGGTATCAGCTCACTCAAAGGCGGTAATACGGTTATCCA
CAGAATCAGGGGATAACGCAGGAAAGAACATGTGAGCAAAAGGCCAGCAAAAGGCCAGGAACCGTAAAAA
GGCCGCGTTGCTGGCGTTTTTCCATAGGCTCCGCCCCCCTGACGAGCATCACAAAAATCGACGCTCAAGT
CAGAGGTGGCGAAACCCGACAGGACTATAAAGATACCAGGCGTTTCCCCCTGGAAGCTCCCTCGTGCGCT
CTCCTGTTCCGACCCTGCCGCTTACCGGATACCTGTCCGCCTTTCTCCCTTCGGGAAGCGTGGCGCTTTC
TCATAGCTCACGCTGTAGGTATCTCAGTTCGGTGTAGGTCGTTCGCTCCAAGCTGGGCTGTGTGCACGAA
CCCCCCGTTCAGCCCGACCGCTGCGCCTTATCCGGTAACTATCGTCTTGAGTCCAACCCGGTAAGACACG
ACTTATCGCCACTGGCAGCAGCCACTGGTAACAGGATTAGCAGAGCGAGGTATGTAGGCGGTGCTACAGA
GTTCTTGAAGTGGTGGCCTAACTACGGCTACACTAGAAGAACAGTATTTGGTATCTGCGCTCTGCTGAAG
CCAGTTACCTTCGGAAAAAGAGTTGGTAGCTCTTGATCCGGCAAACAAACCACCGCTGGTAGCGGTGGTT
TTTTTGTTTGCAAGCAGCAGATTACGCGCAGAAAAAAAGGATCTCAAGAAGATCCTTTGATCTTTTCTAC
GGGGTCTGACGCTCAGTGGAACGAAAACTCACGTTAAGGGATTTTGGTCATGAGATTATCAAAAAGGATC
TTCACCTAGATCCTTTTAAATTAAAAATGAAGTTTTAAATCAATCTAAAGTATATATGAGTAAACTTGGT
CTGACAGTTACCAATGCTTAATCAGTGAGGCACCTATCTCAGCGATCTGTCTATTTCGTTCATCCATAGT
TGCCTGACTCCCCGTCGTGTAGATAACTACGATACGGGAGGGCTTACCATCTGGCCCCAGTGCTGCAATG
ATACCGCGAGACCCACGCTCACCGGCTCCAGATTTATCAGCAATAAACCAGCCAGCCGGAAGGGCCGAGC
GCAGAAGTGGTCCTGCAACTTTATCCGCCTCCATCCAGTCTATTAATTGTTGCCGGGAAGCTAGAGTAAG
TAGTTCGCCAGTTAATAGTTTGCGCAACGTTGTTGCCATTGCTACAGGCATCGTGGTGTCACGCTCGTCG
TTTGGTATGGCTTCATTCAGCTCCGGTTCCCAACGATCAAGGCGAGTTACATGATCCCCCATGTTGTGCA
AAAAAGCGGTTAGCTCCTTCGGTCCTCCGATCGTTGTCAGAAGTAAGTTGGCCGCAGTGTTATCACTCAT
GGTTATGGCAGCACTGCATAATTCTCTTACTGTCATGCCATCCGTAAGATGCTTTTCTGTGACTGGTGAG
TACTCAACCAAGTCATTCTGAGAATAGTGTATGCGGCGACCGAGTTGCTCTTGCCCGGCGTCAATACGGG
ATAATACCGCGCCACATAGCAGAACTTTAAAAGTGCTCATCATTGGAAAACGTTCTTCGGGGCGAAAACT
CTCAAGGATCTTACCGCTGTTGAGATCCAGTTCGATGTAACCCACTCGTGCACCCAACTGATCTTCAGCA
TCTTTTACTTTCACCAGCGTTTCTGGGTGAGCAAAAACAGGAAGGCAAAATGCCGCAAAAAAGGGAATAA
GGGCGACACGGAAATGTTGAATACTCATACTCTTCCTTTTTCAATATTATTGAAGCATTTATCAGGGTTA
TTGTCTCATGAGCGGATACATATTTGAATGTATTTAGAAAAATAAACAAATAGGGGTTCCGCGCACATTT
CCCCGAAAAGTGCCACCTGACGTCGACGGATCGGGAGATCTTCAATATTGGCCATTAGCCATATTATTCA
TTGGTTATATAGCATAAATCAATATTGGCTATTGGCCATTGCATACGTTGTATCTATATCATAATATGTA
CATTTATATTGGCTCATGTCCAATATGACCGCCATGTTGGCATTGATTATTGACTAGTTATTAATAGTAA
TCAATTACGGGGTCATTAGTTCATAGCCCATATATGGAGTTCCGCGTTACATAACTTACGGTAAATGGCC
CGCCTGGCATTATGCCCAGTACATGACCTTACGGGACTTTCCTACTTGGCAGTACATCTACGTATTAGTC
ATCGCTATTACCATGGTGATGCGGTTTTGGCAGTACACCAATGGGCGTGGATAGCGGTTTGACTCACGGG
GATTTCCAAGTCTCCACCCCATTGACGTCAATGGGAGTTTGTTTTGGCACCAAAATCAACGGGACTTTCC
AAAATGTCGTAACAACTGCGATCGCCCGCCCCGTTGACGCAAATGGGCGGTAGGCGTGTACGGTGGGAGG
TCTATATAAGCAGAGCTCGTTTAGTGAACCGTCAGATCACTAGAAGCTTTATTGCGGTAGTTTATCACAG
TTAAATTGCTAACGCAGTCAGTGCTTCTGACACAACAGTCTCGAACTTAAGCTGCAGTGACTCTCTTAAG
GTAGCCTTGCAGAAGTTGGTCGTGAGGCACTGGGCAGGTAAGTATCAAGGTTACAAGACAGGTTTAAGGA
GACCAATAGAAACTGGGCTTGTCGAGACAGAGAAGACTCTTGCGTTTCTGATAGGCACCTATTGGTCTTA
CTGACATCCACTTTGCCTTTCTCTCCACAGGTGTCCACTCCCAGTTCAATTACAGCTCTTAAGGCTAGAG
TACTTAATACGACTCACTATAGGCTAGCCTCGACATGGACAAAGACTGCGAAATGAAGCGCACCACCCTG
GATAGCCCTCTGGGCAAGCTGGAACTGTCTGGGTGCGAACAGGGCCTGCACCGTATCATCTTCCTGGGCA
AAGGAACATCTGCCGCCGACGCCGTGGAAGTGCCTGCCCCAGCCGCCGTGCTGGGCGGACCAGAGCCACT
GATGCAGGCCACCGCCTGGCTCAACGCCTACTTTCACCAGCCTGAGGCCATCGAGGAGTTCCCTGTGCCA
GCCCTGCACCACCCAGTGTTCCAGCAGGAGAGCTTTACCCGCCAGGTGCTGTGGAAACTGCTGAAAGTGG
TGAAGTTCGGAGAGGTCATCAGCTACAGCCACCTGGCCGCCCTGGCCGGCAATCCCGCCGCCACCGCCGC
CGTGAAAACCGCCCTGAGCGGAAATCCCGTGCCCATTCTGATCCCCTGCCACCGGGTGGTGCAGGGCGAC
CTGGACGTGGGGGGCTACGAGGGCGGGCTCGCCGTGAAAGAGTGGCTGCTGGCCCACGAGGGCCACAGAC
TGGGCAAGCCTGGGCTGGGTTCTAGAGGATCCACCATGTCCACGGGCGGAGACTTCGGGAATCCGCTGAG
GAAATTCAAGCTGGTGTTCCTGGGGGAGCAAAGCGTTGGAAAGACATCTTTGATCACCAGATTCATGTAT
GACAGTTTTGACAACACCTATCAGGCAACAATTGGCATTGACTTTTTATCAAAAACTATGTACTTGGAGG
ATCGAACAGTACGATTGCAATTATGGGACACAGCAGGTCAAGAGCGGTTCAGGAGCTTGATTCCTAGCTA
CATTCGTGACTCCACTGTGGCAGTTGTTGTTTATGATATCACAAATGTTAACTCATTCCAGCAAACTACA
AAGTGGATTGATGATGTCAGAACAGAAAGAGGAAGTGATGTTATCATCATGCTAGTAGGAAATAAAACAG
ATCTTGCTGACAAGAGGCAAGTGTCAATTGAGGAGGGAGAGAGGAAAGCCAAAGAGCTGAATGTTATGTT
TATTGAAACTAGTGCAAAAGCTGGATACAATGTAAAGCAGCTCTTTCGACGTGTAGCAGCAGCTTTGCCG
GGAATGGAAAGCACACAGGACAGAAGCAGAGAAGATATGATTGACATAAAACTGGAAAAGCCTCAGGAGC
AACCAGTCAGTGAAGGAGGCTGTTCCTGCTAACTCGAGCATGCATCTAGAGGGCCCTATTCTAT
