>Addgene plasmid #248793 | pCMV-SNAP-Rab6a | depositor partial sequence | sequence record 490712 | pCMV-SNAP-Rab6a sequence 1584 bps
TTTAGTGAACCGTCAGATCACTAGAAGCTTTATTGCGGTAGTTTATCACAGTTAAATTGCTAACGCAGTC
AGTGCTTCTGACACAACAGTCTCGAACTTAAGCTGCAGTGACTCTCTTAAGGTAGCCTTGCAGAAGTTGG
TCGTGAGGCACTGGGCAGGTAAGTATCAAGGTTACAAGACAGGTTTAAGGAGACCAATAGAAACTGGGCT
TGTCGAGACAGAGAAGACTCTTGCGTTTCTGATAGGCACCTATTGGTCTTACTGACATCCACTTTGCCTT
TCTCTCCACAGGTGTCCACTCCCAGTTCAATTACAGCTCTTAAGGCTAGAGTACTTAATACGACTCACTA
TAGGCTAGCCTCGACATGGACAAAGACTGCGAAATGAAGCGCACCACCCTGGATAGCCCTCTGGGCAAGC
TGGAACTGTCTGGGTGCGAACAGGGCCTGCACCGTATCATCTTCCTGGGCAAAGGAACATCTGCCGCCGA
CGCCGTGGAAGTGCCTGCCCCAGCCGCCGTGCTGGGCGGACCAGAGCCACTGATGCAGGCCACCGCCTGG
CTCAACGCCTACTTTCACCAGCCTGAGGCCATCGAGGAGTTCCCTGTGCCAGCCCTGCACCACCCAGTGT
TCCAGCAGGAGAGCTTTACCCGCCAGGTGCTGTGGAAACTGCTGAAAGTGGTGAAGTTCGGAGAGGTCAT
CAGCTACAGCCACCTGGCCGCCCTGGCCGGCAATCCCGCCGCCACCGCCGCCGTGAAAACCGCCCTGAGC
GGAAATCCCGTGCCCATTCTGATCCCCTGCCACCGGGTGGTGCAGGGCGACCTGGACGTGGGGGGCTACG
AGGGCGGGCTCGCCGTGAAAGAGTGGCTGCTGGCCCACGAGGGCCACAGACTGGGCAAGCCTGGGCTGGG
TTCTAGAGGATCCACCATGTCCACGGGCGGAGACTTCGGGAATCCGCTGAGGAAATTCAAGCTGGTGTTC
CTGGGGGAGCAAAGCGTTGGAAAGACATCTTTGATCACCAGATTCATGTATGACAGTTTTGACAACACCT
ATCAGGCAACAATTGGCATTGACTTTTTATCAAAAACTATGTACTTGGAGGATCGAACAGTACGATTGCA
ATTATGGGACACAGCAGGTCAAGAGCGGTTCAGGAGCTTGATTCCTAGCTACATTCGTGACTCCACTGTG
GCAGTTGTTGTTTATGATATCACAAATGTTAACTCATTCCAGCAAACTACAAAGTGGATTGATGATGTCA
GAACAGAAAGAGGAAGTGATGTTATCATCATGCTAGTAGGAAATAAAACAGATCTTGCTGACAAGAGGCA
AGTGTCAATTGAGGAGGGAGAGAGGAAAGCCAAAGAGCTGAATGTTATGTTTATTGAAACTAGTGCAAAA
GCTGGATACAATGTAAAGCAGCTCTTTCGACGTGTAGCAGCAGCTTTGCCGGGAATGGAAAGCACACAGG
ACAGAAGCAGAGAAGATATGATTGACATAAAACTGGAAAAGCCTCAGGAGCAACCAGTCAGTGAAGGAGG
CTGTTCCTGCTAACTCGAGCATGCATCTAGAGGGCCCTATTCTA
